>Addgene plasmid #113979 | pOGG004 | addgene full sequence | sequence record 223412 | Addgene NGS Result
CTAAATTGTAAGCGTTAATATTTTGTTAAAATTCGCGTTAAATTTTTGTTAAATCAGCTCATTTTTTAAC
CAATAGGCCGAAATCGGCAAAATCCCTTATAAATCAAAAGAATAGACCGAGATAGGGTTGAGTGGCCGCT
ACAGGGCGCTCCCATTCGCCATTCAGGCTGCGCAACTGTTGGGAAGGGCGTTTCGGTGCGGGCCTCTTCG
CTATTACGCCAGCTGGCGAAAGGGGGATGTGCTGCAAGGCGATTAAGTTGGGTAACGCCAGGGTTTTCCC
AGTCACGACGTTGTAAAACGACGGCCAGTGAGCGCGACGTAATACGACTCACTATAGGGCGAATTGAGTG
AAGGCCGTCAAGGCCACGTGTCTTGTCCAGGCGCGCCACACTCTGTGCGTCTCATGCCGAATTCGGATCC
GGAGTGAGACCGCAGCTGGCACGACAGGTTTGCCGACTGGAAAGCGGGCAGTGAGCGCAACGCAATTAAT
GTGAGTTAGCTCACTCATTAGGCACCCCAGGCTTTACACTTTATGCTTCCGGCTCGTATGTTGTGTGGAA
TTGTGAGCGGATAACAATTTCACACAGGAAACAGCTATGACCATGATTACGCCAAGCTTGCATGCCTGCA
GGTCGACTCTAGAGGATCCCCGGGTACCGAGCTCGAATTCACTGGCCGTCGTTTTACAACGTCGTGACTG
GGAAAACCCTGGCGTTACCCAACTTAATCGCCTTGCAGCACATCCCCCTTTCGCCAGCTGGCGTAATAGC
GAAGAGGCCCGCACCGATCGCCCTTCCCAACAGTTGCGCAGCCTGAATGGCGAATGGCGCCTGATGCGGT
ATTTTCTCCTTACGCATCTGTGCGGTATTTCACACCGCATATGGTGCACTCTCAGTACAATCTGCTCTGA
TGCCGCATAGTTAAGCCAGCCCCGACACCCGCCAACACCCGCTGACGCGCCCTGACGGGCTTGTCTGCTC
CCGGCATCCGCTTACAGACAAGCTGTGACGGTCTCACGCTCTTGGACTCCTGTTGATAGATCCAGTAATG
ACCTCAGAACTCCATCTGGATTTGTTCAGAACGCTCGGTTGCCGCCGGGCGTTTTTTATTGGTGAGAATC
CAGGCAATGAGACGCACGAAGTGATTAATTAATGGAGCACAAGACTGGCCTCATGGGCCTTCACTTCACT
GCCCGCTTTCCAGTCGGGAAACCTGTCGTGCCAGCTGCATTAACATGGTCATAGCTGTTTCCTTGCGTAT
TGGGCGCTCTCCGCTTCCTCGCTCACTGACTCGCTGCGCTCGGTCGTTCGGGTAAAGCCTGGGGTGCCTA
ATGAGCAAAAGGCCAGCAAAAGGCCAGGAACCGTAAAAAGGCCGCGTTGCTGGCGTTTTTCCATAGGCTC
CGCCCCCCTGACGAGCATCACAAAAATCGACGCTCAAGTCAGAGGTGGCGAAACCCGACAGGACTATAAA
GATACCAGGCGTTTCCCCCTGGAAGCTCCCTCGTGCGCTCTCCTGTTCCGACCCTGCCGCTTACCGGATA
CCTGTCCGCCTTTCTCCCTTCGGGAAGCGTGGCGCTTTCTCATAGCTCACGCTGTAGGTATCTCAGTTCG
GTGTAGGTCGTTCGCTCCAAGCTGGGCTGTGTGCACGAACCCCCCGTTCAGCCCGACCGCTGCGCCTTAT
CCGGTAACTATCGTCTTGAGTCCAACCCGGTAAGACACGACTTATCGCCACTGGCAGCAGCCACTGGTAA
CAGGATTAGCAGAGCGAGGTATGTAGGCGGTGCTACAGAGTTCTTGAAGTGGTGGCCTAACTACGGCTAC
ACTAGAAGAACAGTATTTGGTATCTGCGCTCTGCTGAAGCCAGTTACCTTCGGAAAAAGAGTTGGTAGCT
CTTGATCCGGCAAACAAACCACCGCTGGTAGCGGTGGTTTTTTTGTTTGCAAGCAGCAGATTACGCGCAG
AAAAAAAGGATCTCAAGAAGATCCTTTGATCTTTTCTACGGGGTCTGACGCTCAGTGGAACGAAAACTCA
CGTTAAGGGATTTTGGTCATGAGATTATCAAAAAGGATCTTCACCTAGATCCTTTTAAATTAAAAATGAA
GTTTTAAATCAATCTAAAGTATATATGAGTAAACTTGGTCTGACAGTTATTATTTACCCACCACTTTGGT
AATTTCGCCTTTCACGTAATGCACAAATTCTTCCAGCTGATCCGCACGGCTGGCCAGACGATCTTCTTCC
TGGCCCAGATACGCCTGACGCGCTTCCAGAATCACCGGCTGATACTGCGCCGGCAGACGTTCCATGGCCC
AATCCGCCGCCACATCTTTCGGCGCAATTTTGCCGGTCACCGCGCTATACCAAATACGGCTCAGGGTCAG
CACCACGTTGCGTTCATCACCCGCCCAATCCGGCGGGCTGTTCCACAGGGTCAGGGTTTCGTTCAGCGCT
TCAAACAGGTCCTGTTCCGGCACCGGATCAAACAGTTCTTCCGCTGCCGGACCAACCAGCGCCACGCTAT
GTTCACGCGCTTTGGTCAGCAGAATGGCCAGATCGATATCAATGGTCGCCGGTTCAAAAATGCCGGCCAG
AATATCGTTACGCTGCCATTCGCCAAACTGCAGCTCACGTTTCGCCGGATAACGCCACGGAATAATGTCA
TCATGCACCACGATGGTCACTTCCACCGCACGCAGAATTTCGCTTTCACCCGGGCTCGCGCTGGTTTCCA
GCAGATCGTTAATCAGCGCACGACGGGTGGTTTCATCCAGACGCACGGTCACGGTCACCAGCAGATCAAT
ATCGCTATGCGGTTTCAGGCCGCCATCCACCGCGCTGCCATACAGATGCACGGCCAGCAGGGTCGGTTCC
AGATGACGTTCAATCACGCCCACCACTTCAGACAGCTGGGTGCTCACTTCCGCAATCACCGCTTCACGCA
TAATGTTCAGTTTGGTTTTCGGACGGCTGCCCTGCTGGGTCACATCGTTGCTGCTCCACAGCATCAGGCA
ACGGCCCACCGCATAACGCGCCTGCTGTTTGCTCGCACGCGGCATGCTCTGCACGCCAAAAAAGCAATCA
TAGCACGCCATAAACACCGCCACCGCACCATTACCGCCGCTACGTTCGGTCAGGGTACGGCTCCAATTAC
GGCTACGCATACTCTTCCTTTTTCAATATTATTGAAGCATTTATCAGGGTTATTGTCTCATGAGCGGATA
CATATTTGAATGTATTTAGAAAAATAAACAAATAGGGGTTCCGCGCACATTTCCCCGAAAAGTGCCAC
Features (pLannotate 1.2.2; 17 found; start..end, strand, type, name):
      3..134     -  rep_origin     M13 ori (fragment): M13 bacteriophage origin of replication; arrow indicates direction of (+) strand synthesis
    155..311     -  CDS            lacZα (fragment): LacZα fragment of β-galactosidase; lacZ fragment
    320..338     +  promoter       T7 promoter: promoter for bacteriophage T7 RNA polymerase
    432..474     +  CDS            lacI (fragment): lac repressor; lacI; The lac repressor binds to the lac operator to inhibit transcription in E. coli. This inhibition can be relieved by adding lactose or isopropyl-β-D-thiogalactopyranoside (IPTG).
    487..508     +  protein_bind   CAP binding site: CAP binding activates transcription in the presence of cAMP. E. coli catabolite activator protein
    523..553     +  promoter       lac promoter: promoter for the E. coli lac operon
    561..577     +  protein_bind   lac operator: The lac repressor binds to the lac operator to inhibit transcription in E. coli. This inhibition can be relieved by adding lactose or isopropyl-β-D-thiogalactopyranoside (IPTG). lac repressor encoded by lacI
    614..670     -  misc_feature   MCS: pUC18/19 multiple cloning site
    667..824     +  CDS            lacZα (fragment): LacZα fragment of β-galactosidase; lacZ fragment
    830..929     -  misc_feature   bom (fragment): basis of mobility region from pBR322
   1025..1119    +  terminator     lambda t0 terminator: transcription terminator from phage lambda
   1186..1233    -  CDS            lacI (fragment): lac repressor; lacI; The lac repressor binds to the lac operator to inhibit transcription in E. coli. This inhibition can be relieved by adding lactose or isopropyl-β-D-thiogalactopyranoside (IPTG).
   1270..1310    -  rep_origin     RSF ori (fragment): Plasmids containing the RSF 1030 origin of replication can be propagated in E. coli cells that contain additional plasmids with compatible origins.
   1388..1976    -  rep_origin     ori: high-copy-number ColE1/pMB1/pBR322/pUC origin of replication
   2153..2941    -  CDS            aadA: S3AD_ECOLX - Experimental evidence at protein level: Swiss-Prot protein existence level 1. Mediates bacterial resistance to the antibiotics streptomycin and spectinomycin. From Escherichia coli.
   2948..3004    -  CDS            aacC1 (fragment): AACC1_PSEAI - Experimental evidence at protein level: Swiss-Prot protein existence level 1. Responsible for gentamicin resistance and has a limited substrate range. From Pseudomonas aeruginosa.
   3161..3265    -  promoter       AmpR promoter: bla
