[The description below was written by a language model from this plasmid's Addgene catalogue record and pLannotate feature annotations shown in this document.]
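Description:
pOGG004 is a small (about 3.3 kb) high-copy E. coli plasmid that serves as a vector-construction module in the Bacterial Expression Vector Archive (BEVA), a Golden Gate-based system for assembling custom bacterial vectors from interchangeable parts. It is not itself an expression vector for a gene of interest. It stores one part, the Level 1 Golden Gate cloning site with a lacZ reporter, in the pLVC-P1-GG backbone, which the depositor describes as a commercial carrier backbone for synthesised parts. The plasmid replicates from a ColE1/pUC-type origin and is selected with spectinomycin through an aadA gene, which appears to be driven by the annotated AmpR (bla) promoter lying upstream in the same orientation.

The synthetic insert is recorded as domesticated for Golden Gate cloning, which normally means that internal recognition sites for the Type IIS enzymes used in assembly have been removed. The feature table shows a typical lacZα screening cassette: a CAP binding site, lac promoter and lac operator lead into a pUC18/19-type multiple cloning site and a lacZα fragment, followed further downstream by a lambda t0 terminator. Once this module is built into a destination vector, the lacZα cassette would be expected to be displaced by incoming Level 1 parts, allowing blue/white screening for successful assemblies. The Type IIS sites themselves are not annotated, and the record does not name the enzymes.

The remaining annotations are short partial matches: a second lacZα fragment, a T7 promoter, and pieces of M13 ori, lacI, bom, RSF ori and aacC1. These look like backbone remnants or homology hits and are unlikely to be functional elements.
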