Addgene plasmid #113979: pOGG004
Purpose: Vector construction module. Level 1 golden gate cloning site module with LacZ reporter
Depositing lab: Philip Poole. Depositing organization: University of Oxford. Publication: A Bacterial Expression Vector Archive (BEVA) for Flexible Modular Assembly of Golden Gate-Compatible Vectors. Geddes BA, Mendoza-Suarez MA, Poole PS. Front Microbiol. 2019 Jan 14;9:3345. doi: 10.3389/fmicb.2018.03345. eCollection 2018. PubMed 30692983.
Backbone
  Vector backbone: pLVC-P1-GG
  Vector type: Bacterial Expression
Growth in bacteria
  Bacterial resistance: Spectinomycin, 50 μg/mL
  Growth temperature: 37°C
  Growth strain: DH5alpha
  Copy number: High Copy
Gene/Insert
  Gene/Insert name: Level 1 golden gate cloning site
  Species: Synthetic
  Mutation: Domesticated for Golden Gate cloning
  Cloning method: Unknown
Terms and licenses: Academic/Nonprofit Terms; Industry Terms: Not Available to Industry
Depositor comments: pLVC-P1-GG cloning cite Lv1. Backbone from Invitrogen for synthesised parts. Please visit https://www.biorxiv.org/content/early/2018/08/16/392423 for bioRxiv preprint.
How to cite: pOGG004 was a gift from Philip Poole (Addgene plasmid # 113979 ; http://n2t.net/addgene:113979 ; RRID:Addgene_113979)
